>Addgene plasmid #127697 | pTRIPZ shSTING-Mmu | addgene full sequence | sequence record 256937 | Addgene NGS Result
TGGAAGGGCTAATTCACTCCCAAAGAAGACAAGATATCCTTGATCTGTGGATCTACCACACACAAGGCTA
CTTCCCTGATTAGCAGAACTACACACCAGGGCCAGGGGTCAGATATCCACTGACCTTTGGATGGTGCTAC
AAGCTAGTACCAGTTGAGCCAGATAAGGTAGAAGAGGCCAATAAAGGAGAGAACACCAGCTTGTTACACC
CTGTGAGCCTGCATGGGATGGATGACCCGGAGAGAGAAGTGTTAGAGTGGAGGTTTGACAGCCGCCTAGC
ATTTCATCACGTGGCCCGAGAGCTGCATCCGGAGTACTTCAAGAACTGCTGATATCGAGCTTGCTACAAG
GGACTTTCCGCTGGGGACTTTCCAGGGAGGCGTGGCCTGGGCGGGACTGGGGAGTGGCGAGCCCTCAGAT
CCTGCATATAAGCAGCTGCTTTTTGCCTGTACTGGGTCTCTCTGGTTAGACCAGATCTGAGCCTGGGAGC
TCTCTGGCTAACTAGGGAACCCACTGCTTAAGCCTCAATAAAGCTTGCCTTGAGTGCTTCAAGTAGTGTG
TGCCCGTCTGTTGTGTGACTCTGGTAACTAGAGATCCCTCAGACCCTTTTAGTCAGTGTGGAAAATCTCT
AGCAGTGGCGCCCGAACAGGGACTTGAAAGCGAAAGGGAAACCAGAGGAGCTCTCTCGACGCAGGACTCG
GCTTGCTGAAGCGCGCACGGCAAGAGGCGAGGGGCGGCGACTGGTGAGTACGCCAAAAATTTTGACTAGC
GGAGGCTAGAAGGAGAGAGATGGGTGCGAGAGCGTCAGTATTAAGCGGGGGAGAATTAGATCGCGATGGG
AAAAAATTCGGTTAAGGCCAGGGGGAAAGAAAAAATATAAATTAAAACATATAGTATGGGCAAGCAGGGA
GCTAGAACGATTCGCAGTTAATCCTGGCCTGTTAGAAACATCAGAAGGCTGTAGACAAATACTGGGACAG
CTACAACCATCCCTTCAGACAGGATCAGAAGAACTTAGATCATTATATAATACAGTAGCAACCCTCTATT
GTGTGCATCAAAGGATAGAGATAAAAGACACCAAGGAAGCTTTAGACAAGATAGAGGAAGAGCAAAACAA
AAGTAAGACCACCGCACAGCAAGCGGCCGGCCGCTGATCTTCAGACCTGGAGGAGGAGATATGAGGGACA
ATTGGAGAAGTGAATTATATAAATATAAAGTAGTAAAAATTGAACCATTAGGAGTAGCACCCACCAAGGC
AAAGAGAAGAGTGGTGCAGAGAGAAAAAAGAGCAGTGGGAATAGGAGCTTTGTTCCTTGGGTTCTTGGGA
GCAGCAGGAAGCACTATGGGCGCAGCGTCAATGACGCTGACGGTACAGGCCAGACAATTATTGTCTGGTA
TAGTGCAGCAGCAGAACAATTTGCTGAGGGCTATTGAGGCGCAACAGCATCTGTTGCAACTCACAGTCTG
GGGCATCAAGCAGCTCCAGGCAAGAATCCTGGCTGTGGAAAGATACCTAAAGGATCAACAGCTCCTGGGG
ATTTGGGGTTGCTCTGGAAAACTCATTTGCACCACTGCTGTGCCTTGGAATGCTAGTTGGAGTAATAAAT
CTCTGGAACAGATTTGGAATCACACGACCTGGATGGAGTGGGACAGAGAAATTAACAATTACACAAGCTT
AATACACTCCTTAATTGAAGAATCGCAAAACCAGCAAGAAAAGAATGAACAAGAATTATTGGAATTAGAT
AAATGGGCAAGTTTGTGGAATTGGTTTAACATAACAAATTGGCTGTGGTATATAAAATTATTCATAATGA
TAGTAGGAGGCTTGGTAGGTTTAAGAATAGTTTTTGCTGTACTTTCTATAGTGAATAGAGTTAGGCAGGG
ATATTCACCATTATCGTTTCAGACCCACCTCCCAACCCCGAGGGGACCCGACAGGCCCGAAGGAATAGAA
GAAGAAGGTGGAGAGAGAGACAGAGACAGATCCATTCGATTAGTGAACGGATCGGCACTGCGTGCGCCAA
TTCTGCAGACAAATGGCAGTATTCATCCACAATTTTAAAAGAAAAGGGGGGATTGGGGGGTACAGTGCAG
GGGAAAGAATAGTAGACATAATAGCAACAGACATACAAACTAAAGAATTACAAAAACAAATTACAAAAAT
TCAAAATTTTCGGGTTTATTACAGGGACAGCAGAGATCCAGTTTGGTTAGTACCGGGCCCGCTCTAGTCC
GGAATCAGTCCTGCTCCTCGGCCACGAAGTGCACGCAGTTGCCGGCCGGGTCGCGCAGGGCGAACTCCCG
CCCCCACGGCTGCTCGCCGATCTCGGTCATGGCCGGCCCGGAGGCGTCCCGGAAGTTCGTGGACACGACC
TCCGACCACTCGGCGTACAGCTCGTCCAGGCCGCGCACCCACACCCAGGCCAGGGTGTTGTCCGGCACCA
CCTGGTCCTGGACCGCGCTGATGAACAGGGTCACGTCGTCCCGGACCACACCGGCGAAGTCGTCCTCCAC
GAAGTCCCGGGAGAACCCGAGCCGGTCGGTCCAGAACTCGACCGCTCCGGCGACGTCGCGCGCGGTGAGC
ACCGGAACGGCACTGGTCAACTTGGCCATGGTGGCCCTCCTATAGTGAGTCGTATTATACTATGCCGATA
TACTATGCCGATGATTAATTGTCAACACGTGCTGCAGGTCCGAGGTTCTAGACGAGTTTACTCCCTATCA
GTGATAGAGAACGATGTCGAGTTTACTCCCTATCAGTGATAGAGAACGTATGTCGAGTTTACTCCCTATC
AGTGATAGAGAACGTATGTCGAGTTTACTCCCTATCAGTGATAGAGAACGTATGTCGAGTTTATCCCTAT
CAGTGATAGAGAACGTATGTCGAGTTTACTCCCTATCAGTGATAGAGAACGTATGTCGAGGTAGGCGTGT
ACGGTGGGAGGCCTATATAAGCAGAGCTCGTTTAGTGAACCGTCAGATCGCACCGGTCGCCACCATGAGC
GAGCTGATCAAGGAGAACATGCACATGAAGCTGTACATGGAGGGCACCGTGAACAACCACCACTTCAAGT
GCACATCCGAGGGCGAAGGCAAGCCCTACGAGGGCACCCAGACCATGAAGATCAAGGTGGTCGAGGGCGG
CCCTCTCCCCTTCGCCTTCGACATCCTGGCTACCAGCTTCATGTACGGCAGCAAAGCCTTCATCAACCAC
ACCCAGGGCATCCCCGACTTCTTTAAGCAGTCCTTCCCTGAGGGCTTCACATGGGAGAGAATCACCACAT
ACGAAGACGGGGGCGTGCTGACCGCTACCCAGGACACCAGCTTCCAGAACGGCTGCATCATCTACAACGT
CAAGATCAACGGGGTGAACTTCCCATCCAACGGCCCTGTGATGCAGAAGAAAACACGCGGCTGGGAGGCC
AACACCGAGATGCTGTACCCCGCTGACGGCGGCCTGAGAGGCCACAGCCAGATGGCCCTGAAGCTCGTGG
GCGGGGGCTACCTGCACTGCTCCTTCAAGACCACATACAGATCCAAGAAACCCGCTAAGAACCTCAAGAT
GCCCGGCTTCCACTTCGTGGACCACAGACTGGAAAGAATCAAGGAGGCCGACAAAGAGACCTACGTCGAG
CAGCACGAGATGGCTGTGGCCAAGTACTGCGACCTCCCTAGCAAACTGGGGCACAGATAATCGATAGTTT
GTTTGAATGAGGCTTCAGTACTTTACAGAATCGTTGCCTGCACATCTTGGAAACACTTGCTGGGATTACT
TCTTCAGGTTAACCCAACAGAAGGCTCGAGAAGGTATATTGCTGTTGACAGTGAGCGATCGAAATAACTG
CCGCCTCATTAGTGAAGCCACAGATGTAATGAGGCGGCAGTTATTTCGAGTGCCTACTGCCTCGGAATTC
AAGGGGCTACTTTAGGAGCAATTATCTTGTTTACTAAAACTGAATACCTTGCTATCTCTTTGATACATTT
TTACAAAGCTGAATTAAAATGGTATAAATTAAATCACTTTTTTCAATTGGAAGACTAATGCGGCCGGCCA
TTACTCCGTCTCGTGTCTTGTTGCATATGTCTGCTGGTTTGTTTGATGTTGTTTGCGGGCGGGCCCTATA
GTGAGTCGTATTACCTAGGACGCGTGGCCTCCGCGCCGGGTTTTGGCGCCTCCCGCGGGCGCCCCCCTCC
TCACGGCGAGCGCTGCCACGTCAGACGAAGGGCGCAGCGAGCGTCCTGATCCTTCCGCCCGGACGCTCAG
GACAGCGGCCCGCTGCTCATAAGACTCGGCCTTAGAACCCCAGTATCAGCAGAAGGACATTTTAGGACGG
GACTTGGGTGACTCTAGGGCACTGGTTTTCTTTCCAGAGAGCGGAACAGGCGAGGAAAAGTAGTCCCTTC
TCGGCGATTCTGCGGAGGGATCTCCGTGGGGCGGTGAACGCCGATGATTATATAAGGACGCGCCGGGTGT
GGCACAGCTAGTTCCGTCGCAGCCGGGATTTGGGTCGCGGTTCTTGTTTGTGGATCGCTGTGATCGTCAC
TTGGTGAGTAGCGGGCTGCTGGGCTGGCCGGGGCTTTCGTGGCCGCCGGGCCGCTCGGTGGGACGGAAGC
GTGTGGAGAGACCGCCAAGGGCTGTAGTCTGGGTCCGCGAGCAAGGTTGCCCTGAACTGGGGGTTGGGGG
GAGCGCAGCAAAATGGCGGCTGTTCCCGAGTCTTGAATGGAAGACGCTTGTGAGGCGGGCTGTGAGGTCG
TTGAAACAAGGTGGGGGGCATGGTGGGCGGCAAGAACCCAAGGTCTTGAGGCCTTCGCTAATGCGGGAAA
GCTCTTATTCGGGTGAGATGGGCTGGGGCACCATCTGGGGACCCTGACGTGAAGTTTGTCACTGACTGGA
GAACTCGGTTTGTCGTCTGTTGCGGGGGCGGCAGTTATGGCGGTGCCGTTGGGCAGTGCACCCGTACCTT
TGGGAGCGCGCGCCCTCGTCGTGTCGTGACGTCACCCGTTCTGTTGGCTTATAATGCAGGGTGGGGCCAC
CTGCCGGTAGGTGTGCGGTAGGCTTTTCTCCGTCGCAGGACGCAGGGTTCGGGCCTAGGGTAGGCTCTCC
TGAATCGACAGGCGCCGGACCTCTGGTGAGGGGAGGGATAAGTGAGGCGTCAGTTTCTTTGGTCGGTTTT
ATGTACCTATCTTCTTAAGTAGCTGAAGCTCCGGTTTTGAACTATGCGCTCGGGGTTGGCGAGTGTGTTT
TGTGAAGTTTTTTAGGCACCTTTTGAAATGTAATCATTTGGGTCAATATGTAATTTTCAGTGTTAGACTA
GTAAATTGTCCGCTAAATTCTGGCCGTTTTTGGCTTTTTTGTTAGACGCTAGCGGATCCATAACTTCGTA
TAGTATACATTATACGAAGTTATGCCACCATGTCTAGGCTGGACAAGAGCAAAGTCATAAACGGAGCTCT
GGAATTACTCAATGGTGTCGGTATCGAAGGCCTGACGACAAGGAAACTCGCTCAAAAGCTGGGAGTTGAG
CAGCCTACCCTGTACTGGCACGTGAAGAACAAGCGGGCCCTGCTCGATGCCCTGCCAATCGAGATGCTGG
ACAGGCATCATACCCACTTCTGCCCCCTGGAAGGCGAGTCATGGCAAGACTTTCTGCGGAACAACGCCAA
GTCATACCGCTGTGCTCTCCTCTCACATCGCGACGGGGCTAAAGTGCATCTCGGCACCCGCCCAACAGAG
AAACAGTACGAAACCCTGGAAAATCAGCTCGCGTTCCTGTGTCAGCAAGGCTTCTCCCTGGAGAACGCAC
TGTACGCTCTGTCCGCCGTGGGCCACTTTACACTGGGCTGCGTATTGGAGGAACAGGAGCATCAAGTAGC
AAAAGAGGAAAGAGAGACACCTACCACCGATTCTATGCCCCCACTTCTGAGACAAGCAATTGAGCTGTTC
GACCGGCAGGGAGCCGAACCTGCCTTCCTTTTCGGCCTGGAACTAATCATATGTGGCCTGGAGAAACAGC
TAAAGTGCGAAAGCGGCGGGCCGACCGACGCCCTTGACGATTTTGACTTAGACATGCTCCCAGCCGATGC
CCTTGACGATTTTGACCTTGACATGCTCCCCGGGTAAATAACTTCGTATAGTATACATTATACGAAGTTA
TGGATCCGCGGCCGCAAATTCCGCCCCTCTCCCTCCCCCCCCCCTAACGTTACTGGCCGAAGCCGCTTGG
AATAAGGCCGGTGTGCGTTTGTCTATATGTTATTTTCCACCATATTGCCGTCTTTTGGCAATGTGAGGGC
CCGGAAACCTGGCCCTGTCTTCTTGACGAGCATTCCTAGGGGTCTTTCCCCTCTCGCCAAAGGAATGCAA
GGTCTGTTGAATGTCGTGAAGGAAGCAGTTCCTCTGGAAGCTTCTTGAAGACAAACAACGTCTGTAGCGA
CCCTTTGCAGGCAGCGGAACCCCCCACCTGGCGACAGGTGCCTCTGCGGCCAAAAGCCACGTGTATAAGA
TACACCTGCAAAGGCGGCACAACCCCAGTGCCACGTTGTGAGTTGGATAGTTGTGGAAAGAGTCAAATGG
CTCTCCTCAAGCGTATTCAACAAGGGGCTGAAGGATGCCCAGAAGGTACCCCATTGTATGGGATCTGATC
TGGGGCCTCGGTGCACATGCTTTACATGTGTTTAGTCGAGGTTAAAAAAACGTCTAGGCCCCCCGAACCA
CGGGGACGTGGTTTTCCTTTGAAAAACACGATAATACCATGGCCACCGAGTACAAGCCCACGGTGCGCCT
CGCCACCCGCGACGACGTCCCCCGGGCCGTACGCACCCTCGCCGCCGCGTTCGCCGACTACCCCGCCACG
CGCCACACCGTCGACCCGGACCGCCACATCGAGCGGGTCACCGAGCTGCAAGAACTCTTCCTCACGCGCG
TCGGGCTCGACATCGGCAAGGTGTGGGTCGCGGACGACGGCGCCGCGGTGGCGGTCTGGACCACGCCGGA
GAGCGTCGAAGCGGGGGCGGTGTTCGCCGAGATCGGCTCGCGCATGGCCGAGTTGAGCGGTTCCCGGCTG
GCCGCGCAGCAACAGATGGAAGGCCTCCTGGCGCCGCACCGGCCCAAGGAGCCCGCGTGGTTCCTGGCCA
CCGTCGGCGTCTCGCCCGACCACCAGGGCAAGGGTCTGGGCAGCGCCGTCGTGCTCCCCGGAGTGGAGGC
GGCCGAGCGCGCTGGGGTGCCCGCCTTCCTGGAGACCTCCGCGCCCCGCAACCTCCCCTTCTACGAGCGG
CTCGGCTTCACCGTCACCGCCGACGTCGAGGTGCCCGAAGGACCGCGCACCTGGTGCATGACCCGCAAGC
CCGGTGCCTGAGTTCGCGTCTGGAACAATCAACCTCTGGATTACAAAATTTGTGAAAGATTGACTGGTAT
TCTTAACTATGTTGCTCCTTTTACGCTATGTGGATACGCTGCTTTAATGCCTTTGTATCATGCTATTGCT
TCCCGTATGGCTTTCATTTTCTCCTCCTTGTATAAATCCTGGTTGCTGTCTCTTTATGAGGAGTTGTGGC
CCGTTGTCAGGCAACGTGGCGTGGTGTGCACTGTGTTTGCTGACGCAACCCCCACTGGTTGGGGCATTGC
CACCACCTGTCAGCTCCTTTCCGGGACTTTCGCTTTCCCCCTCCCTATTGCCACGGCGGAACTCATCGCC
GCCTGCCTTGCCCGCTGCTGGACAGGGGCTCGGCTGTTGGGCACTGACAATTCCGTGGTGTTGTCGGGGA
AGCTGACGTCCTTTCCATGGCTGCTCGCCTGTGTTGCCACCTGGATTCTGCGCGGGACGTCCTTCTGCTA
CGTCCCTTCGGCCCTCAATCCAGCGGACCTTCCTTCCCGCGGCCTGCTGCCGGCTCTGCGGCCTCTTCCG
CGTCTTCGCCTTCGCCCTCAGACGAGTCGGATCTCCCTTTGGGCCGCCTCCCCGCCTGGAATTAATTCTG
CAGTCGAGACCTAGAAAAACATGGAGCAATCACAAGTAGCAATACAGCAGCTACCAATGCTGATTGTGCC
TGGCTAGAAGCACAAGAGGAGGAGGAGGTGGGTTTTCCAGTCACACCTCAGGTACCTTTAAGACCAATGA
CTTACAAGGCAGCTGTAGATCTTAGCCACTTTTTAAAAGAAAAGAGGGGACTGGAAGGGCTAATTCACTC
CCAACGAAGACAAGATCTGCTTTTTGCTTGTACTGGGTCTCTCTGGTTAGACCAGATCTGAGCCTGGGAG
CTCTCTGGCTAACTAGGGAACCCACTGCTTAAGCCTCAATAAAGCTTGCCTTGAGTGCTTCAAGTAGTGT
GTGCCCGTCTGTTGTGTGACTCTGGTAACTAGAGATCCCTCAGACCCTTTTAGTCAGTGTGGAAAATCTC
TAGCAGTAGTAGTTCATGTCATCTTATTATTCAGTATTTATAACTTGCAAAGAAATGAATATCAGAGAGT
GAGAGGCCTTGACATTGTTTAAACCCGCTGATCAGCCTCGACTGTGCCTTCTAGTTGCCAGCCATCTGTT
GTTTGCCCCTCCCCCGTGCCTTCCTTGACCCTGGAAGGTGCCACTCCCACTGTCCTTTCCTAATAAAATG
AGGAAATTGCATCGCATTGTCTGAGTAGGTGTCATTCTATTCTGGGGGGTGGGGTGGGGCAGGACAGCAA
GGGGGAGGATTGGGAAGACAATAGCAGGCATGCTGGGGATGCGGTGGGCTCTATGGCTTCTGAGGCGGAA
AGAACCAGCTGGGGCTCTAGGGGGTATCCCC
[124 nt withheld, positions 8782-8905]
C
[91 nt withheld, positions 8907-8997]
A
[49 nt withheld, positions 8999-9047]
CCTTTGACGTTGGAGTCCACGTTCTTT
[37 nt withheld, positions 9075-9111]
ACCCTATCTCGGTCTATTCTTTTGATTTATAAGGGATTTTGCCGATTTCGGCCTATTGGTTAAAAAATGA
GCTGATTTAACAAAAATTTAACGCGAATTAATTCTGTGGAATGTGTGTCAGTTAGGGTGTGGAAAGTCCC
CAGGCTCCCCAGCAGGCAGAAGTATGCAAAGCATGCATCTCAATTAGTCAGCAACCAGGTGTGGAAAGTC
CCCAGGCTCCCCAGCAGGCAGAAGTATGCAAAGCATGCATCTCAATTAGTCAGCAACCATAGTCCCGCCC
CTAACTCCGCCCATCCCGCCCCTAACTCCGCCCAGTTCCGCCCATTCTCCGCCCCATGGCTGACTAATTT
TTTTTATTTATGCAGAGGCCGAGGCCGCCTCTGCCTCTGAGCTATTCCAGAAGTAGTGAGGAGGCTTTTT
TGGAGGCCTAGGCTTTTGCAAAAAGCTCCCGGGAGCTTGTATATCCATTTTCGGATCTGATCAGCACGTG
ATGAAAAAGCCTGAACTCACCGCGACGTCTGTCGAGAAGTTTCTGATCGAAAAGTTCGACAGCGTCTCCG
ACCTGATGCAGCTCTCGGAGGGCGAAGAATCTCGTGCTTTCAGCTTCGATGTAGGAGGGCGTGGATATGT
CCTGCGGGTAAATAGCTGCGCCGATGGTTTCTACAAAGATCGTTATGTTTATCGGCACTTTGCATCGGCC
GCGCTCCCGATTCCGGAAGTGCTTGACATTGGGGAATTAATTCAGCGAGAGCCTGACCTATTGCATCTCC
CGCCGTGCACAGGGTGTCACGTTGCAAGACCTGCCTGAAACCGAACTGCCCGCTGTTCTGCAGCCGGTCG
CGGAGGCCATGGATGCGATCGCTGCGGCCGATCTTAGCCAGACGAGCGGGTTCGGCCCATTCGGACCGCA
AGGAATCGGTCAATACACTACATGGCGTGATTTCATATGCGCGATTGCTGATCCCCATGTGTATCACTGG
CAAACTGTGATGGACGACACCGTCAGTGCGTCCGTCGCGCAGGCTCTCGATGAGCTGATGCTTTGGGCCG
AGGACTGCCCCGAAGTCCGGCACCTCGTGCACGCGGATTTCGGCTCCAACAATGTCCTGACGGACAATGG
CCGCATAACAGCGGTCATTGACTGGAGCGAGGCGATGTTCGGGGATTCCCAATACGAGGTCGCCAACATC
TTCTTCTGGAGGCCGTGGTTGGCTTGTATGGAGCAGCAGACGCGCTACTTCGAGCGGAGGCATCCGGAGC
TTGCAGGATCGCCGCGGCTCCGGGCGTATATGCTCCGCATTGGTCTTGACCAACTCTATCAGAGCTTGGT
TGACGGCAATTTCGATGATGCAGCTTGGGCGCAGGGTCGATGCGACGCAATCGTCCGATCCGGAGCCGGG
ACTGTCGGGCGTACACAAATCGCCCGCAGAAGCGCGGCCGTCTGGACCGATGGCTGTGTAGAAGTACTCG
CCGATAGTGGAAACCGACGCCCCAGCACTCGTCCGAGGGCAAAGGAATAGCACGTGCTACGAGATTTCGA
TTCCACCGCCGCCTTCTATGAAAGGTTGGGCTTCGGAATCGTTTTCCGGGACGCCGGCTGGATGATCCTC
CAGCGCGGGGATCTCATGCTGGAGTTCTTCGCCCACCCCAACTTGTTTATTGCAGCTTATAATGGTTACA
AATAAAGCAATAGCATCACAAATTTCACAAATAAAGCATTTTTTTCACTGCATTCTAGTTGTGGTTTGTC
CAAACTCATCAATGTATCTTATCATGTCTGTATACCGTCGACCTCTAGCTAGAGCTTGGCGTAATCATGG
TCATAGCTGTTTCCTGTGTGAAATTGTTATCCGCTCACAATTCCACACAACATACGAGCCGGAAGCATAA
AGTGTAAAGCCTGGGGTGCCTAATGAGTGAGCTAACTCACATTAATTGCGTTGCGCTCACTGCCCGCTTT
CCAGTCGGGAAACCTGTCGTGCCAGCTGCATTAATGAATCGGCCAACGCGCGGGGAGAGGCGGTTTGCGT
ATTGGGCGCTCTTCCGCTTCCTCGCTCACTGACTCGCTGCGCTCGGTCGTTCGGCTGCGGCGAGCGGTAT
CAGCTCACTCAAAGGCGGTAATACGGTTATCCACAGAATCAGGGGATAACGCAGGAAAGAACATGTGAGC
AAAAGGCCAGCAAAAGGCCAGGAACCGTAAAAAGGCCGCGTTGCTGGCGTTTTTCCATAGGCTCCGCCCC
CCTGACGAGCATCACAAAAATCGACGCTCAAGTCAGAGGTGGCGAAACCCGACAGGACTATAAAGATACC
AGGCGTTTCCCCCTGGAAGCTCCCTCGTGCGCTCTCCTGTTCCGACCCTGCCGCTTACCGGATACCTGTC
CGCCTTTCTCCCTTCGGGAAGCGTGGCGCTTTCTCATAGCTCACGCTGTAGGTATCTCAGTTCGGTGTAG
GTCGTTCGCTCCAAGCTGGGCTGTGTGCACGAACCCCCCGTTCAGCCCGACCGCTGCGCCTTATCCGGTA
ACTATCGTCTTGAGTCCAACCCGGTAAGACACGACTTATCGCCACTGGCAGCAGCCACTGGTAACAGGAT
TAGCAGAGCGAGGTATGTAGGCGGTGCTACAGAGTTCTTGAAGTGGTGGCCTAACTACGGCTACACTAGA
AGAACAGTATTTGGTATCTGCGCTCTGCTGAAGCCAGTTACCTTCGGAAAAAGAGTTGGTAGCTCTTGAT
CCGGCAAACAAACCACCGCTGGTAGCGGTGGTTTTTTTGTTTGCAAGCAGCAGATTACGCGCAGAAAAAA
AGGATCTCAAGAAGATCCTTTGATCTTTTCTACGGGGTCTGACGCTCAGTGGAACGAAAACTCACGTTAA
GGGATTTTGGTCATGAGATTATCAAAAAGGATCTTCACCTAGATCCTTTTAAATTAAAAATGAAGTTTTA
AATCAATCTAAAGTATATATGAGTAAACTTGGTCTGACAGTTACCAATGCTTAATCAGTGAGGCACCTAT
CTCAGCGATCTGTCTATTTCGTTCATCCATAGTTGCCTGACTCCCCGTCGTGTAGATAACTACGATACGG
GAGGGCTTACCATCTGGCCCCAGTGCTGCAATGATACCGCGAGACCCACGCTCACCGGCTCCAGATTTAT
CAGCAATAAACCAGCCAGCCGGAAGGGCCGAGCGCAGAAGTGGTCCTGCAACTTTATCCGCCTCCATCCA
GTCTATTAATTGTTGCCGGGAAGCTAGAGTAAGTAGTTCGCCAGTTAATAGTTTGCGCAACGTTGTTGCC
ATTGCTACAGGCATCGTGGTGTCACGCTCGTCGTTTGGTATGGCTTCATTCAGCTCCGGTTCCCAACGAT
CAAGGCGAGTTACATGATCCCCCATGTTGTGCAAAAAAGCGGTTAGCTCCTTCGGTCCTCCGATCGTTGT
CAGAAGTAAGTTGGCCGCAGTGTTATCACTCATGGTTATGGCAGCACTGCATAATTCTCTTACTGTCATG
CCATCCGTAAGATGCTTTTCTGTGACTGGTGAGTACTCAACCAAGTCATTCTGAGAATAGTGTATGCGGC
GACCGAGTTGCTCTTGCCCGGCGTCAATACGGGATAATACCGCGCCACATAGCAGAACTTTAAAAGTGCT
CATCATTGGAAAACGTTCTTCGGGGCGAAAACTCTCAAGGATCTTACCGCTGTTGAGATCCAGTTCGATG
TAACCCACTCGTGCACCCAACTGATCTTCAGCATCTTTTACTTTCACCAGCGTTTCTGGGTGAGCAAAAA
CAGGAAGGCAAAATGCCGCAAAAAAGGGAATAAGGGCGACACGGAAATGTTGAATACTCATACTCTTCCT
TTTTCAATATTATTGAAGCATTTATCAGGGTTATTGTCTCATGAGCGGATACATATTTGAATGTATTTAG
AAAAATAAACAAATAGGGGTTCCGCGCACATTTCCCCGAAAAGTGCCACCTGACGTCGACGGATCGGGAG
ATCAACTTGTTTATTGCAGCTTATAATGGTTACAAATAAAGCAATAGCATCACAAATTTCACAAATAAAG
CATTTTTTTCACTGCATTCTAGTTGTGGTTTGTCCAAACTCATCAATGTATCTTATCATGTCTGGATCAA
CTGGATAACTCAAGCTAACCAAAATCATCCCAAACTTCCCACCCCATACCCTATTACCACTGCCAATTAC
CTGTGGTTTCATTTACTCTAAACCTGTGATTCCTCTGAATTATTTTCATTTTAAAGAAATTGTATTTGTT
AAATATGTACTACAAACTTAGTAGT
Features (pLannotate 1.2.2; 38 found; start..end, strand, type, name):
    377..634     +  LTR            5' LTR (truncated): truncated 5' long terminal repeat (LTR) from HIV-1
    681..806     +  misc_feature   HIV-1 Ψ: packaging signal of human immunodeficiency virus type 1
    790..1128    +  CDS            HIV-1 gag (fragment): gag protein from human immunodeficiency virus 1; gag
   1303..1536    +  misc_feature   RRE: The Rev response element (RRE) of HIV-1 allows for Rev-dependent mRNA export from the nucleus to the cytoplasm.
   1913..2013    +  CDS            Rev (fragment): human immunodeficiency virus 1 (HIV-1) Rev protein; rev; enhances nuclear export of unspliced and incompletely spliced viral mRNAs
   2063..2180    +  misc_feature   cPPT/CTS: central polypurine tract and central termination sequence of HIV-1
   2245..2619    -  CDS            BleoR: antibiotic-binding protein; Sh ble from Streptoalloteichus hindustanus; confers resistance to bleomycin, phleomycin, and Zeocin™
   2639..2686    -  promoter       EM7 promoter: synthetic bacterial promoter&nbsp
   2713..2991    +  promoter       tight TRE promoter (fragment): Tet-responsive promoter PTight, consisting of seven tet operator sequences followed by the minimal CMV promoter
   3005..3697    +  CDS            TurboRFP: TurboRFP is a basic (constitutively fluorescent) orange fluorescent protein published in 2007, derived from Entacmaea quadricolor. It has low acid sensitivity.
   3713..3806    +  ncRNA          5' miR-30a: sequence upstream of the 71-nt precursor of the human miR-30a microRNA (Zeng et al., 2002) miRNA
   3918..4030    +  ncRNA          3' miR-30a: sequence downstream of the 71-nt precursor of the human miR-30a microRNA (Zeng et al., 2002) miRNA
   4125..4143    -  promoter       T7 promoter: promoter for bacteriophage T7 RNA polymerase
   4156..5367    +  promoter       UbC promoter: human ubiquitin C promoter
   5380..5413    +  protein_bind   loxP511: Cre-mediated recombination occurs in the 8-bp core sequence (GTATACAT). loxP511 sites are compatible with each other, but incompatible with wild-type loxP sites. Cre recombinase
   5420..6127    +  CDS            rtTA3: reverse tetracycline transactivator 3 activates expression from Tet-responsive promoters in the presence of doxycycline
   6128..6161    +  protein_bind   loxP511: Cre-mediated recombination occurs in the 8-bp core sequence (GTATACAT). loxP511 sites are compatible with each other, but incompatible with wild-type loxP sites. Cre recombinase
   6184..6756    +  misc_feature   IRES: internal ribosome entry site (IRES) of the encephalomyocarditis virus (EMCV)
   6765..7361    +  CDS            PuroR: puromycin N-acetyltransferase; pac from Streptomyces alboniger; confers resistance to puromycin
   7377..7965    +  misc_feature   WPRE: woodchuck hepatitis virus posttranscriptional regulatory element
   7982..8170    +  CDS            nef (fragment): NEF_HV1Z2 - Experimental evidence at protein level: Swiss-Prot protein existence level 1. Extracellular Nef protein targets CD4(+) T-lymphocytes for apoptosis by interacting with CXCR4 surface receptors. From Human immunodeficiency virus type 1 group M subtype D (isolate Z2/CDC-Z34) (HIV-1).
   8172..8405    +  LTR            3' LTR (ΔU3): self-inactivating 3' long terminal repeat (LTR) from HIV-1
   8512..8736    +  polyA_signal   bGH poly(A) signal: bovine growth hormone polyadenylation signal
   8740..8761    +  promoter       SV40 promoter (fragment): SV40 enhancer and early promoter
   8782..9210    +  rep_origin     f1 ori (sequence partly withheld): f1 bacteriophage origin of replication; arrow indicates direction of (+) strand synthesis
   9224..9553    +  promoter       SV40 promoter: SV40 enhancer and early promoter
   9602..10631   +  CDS            HygR (fragment): aminoglycoside phosphotransferase from E. coli; aph(4)-Ia; confers resistance to hygromycin
  10641..10766   +  CDS            ble (fragment): BLE_KLEPN - Experimental evidence at protein level: Swiss-Prot protein existence level 1. Binding protein with a strong affinity to the bleomycin family of antibiotics. Binds to CL990; an antimitotic-antibiotic compound. From Klebsiella pneumoniae.
  10761..10882   +  polyA_signal   SV40 poly(A) signal: SV40 polyadenylation signal
  10953..10975   -  protein_bind   lac operator (fragment): The lac repressor binds to the lac operator to inhibit transcription in E. coli. This inhibition can be relieved by adding lactose or isopropyl-β-D-thiogalactopyranoside (IPTG). lac repressor encoded by lacI
  10979..11009   -  promoter       lac promoter: promoter for the E. coli lac operon
  11024..11045   -  protein_bind   CAP binding site: CAP binding activates transcription in the presence of cAMP. E. coli catabolite activator protein
  11058..11150   -  CDS            lacI (fragment): lac repressor; lacI; The lac repressor binds to the lac operator to inhibit transcription in E. coli. This inhibition can be relieved by adding lactose or isopropyl-β-D-thiogalactopyranoside (IPTG).
  11333..11921   -  rep_origin     ori: high-copy-number ColE1/pMB1/pBR322/pUC origin of replication
  12092..12952   -  CDS            AmpR: β-lactamase; bla; confers resistance to ampicillin, carbenicillin, and related antibiotics
  12953..13057   -  promoter       AmpR promoter: bla
  13105..13239   +  polyA_signal   SV40 poly(A) signal: SV40 polyadenylation signal
  13406..329     +  CDS            nef (fragment) (across the origin): NEF_HV1BR - Experimental evidence at protein level: Swiss-Prot protein existence level 1. Extracellular Nef protein targets CD4(+) T-lymphocytes for apoptosis by interacting with CXCR4 surface receptors (PubMed:14990729). From Human immunodeficiency virus type 1 group M subtype B (isolate BRU/LAI) (HIV-1).
