[The description below was written by a language model from this plasmid's Addgene catalogue record and pLannotate feature annotations shown in this document.]
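Description:
pTRIPZ shSTING-Mmu is an HIV-1-based lentiviral vector for doxycycline-inducible knockdown of mouse STING (Sting1, also known as Tmem173, MITA, ERIS or MPYS). It was made by inserting a STING-specific hairpin between the XhoI and EcoRI sites of the pTRIPZ RFP+ backbone, giving a plasmid of about 13.4 kb. In bacteria it replicates from a high-copy ColE1/pUC-type origin and is selected with ampicillin. An f1 origin and an EM7-driven bleomycin/Zeocin resistance gene are also annotated. The plasmid backbone outside the viral region also carries an SV40 promoter followed by hygromycin- and bleomycin-resistance gene fragments, which are not listed as selectable markers.

The transfer cassette is bounded by a truncated 5' LTR and a self-inactivating ΔU3 3' LTR. It contains the Ψ packaging signal, RRE and cPPT/CTS, which support RNA packaging, Rev-dependent nuclear export and transduction. A tight Tet-responsive (TRE) promoter drives a single transcript encoding TurboRFP, followed by human miR-30a 5' and 3' flanking sequences. The shRNA sits in the gap between these flanks, so it is processed like a natural microRNA, and red fluorescence reports induction. Downstream, the human UbC promoter constitutively expresses rtTA3, flanked by loxP511 sites, linked through an EMCV IRES to puromycin N-acetyltransferase, with a WPRE to enhance expression. The vector therefore supplies its own transactivator. Transduced mammalian cells are selected with puromycin, and adding doxycycline activates rtTA3 at the TRE to switch on both RFP and the hairpin. The associated publication concerns Trex1 and radiotherapy-induced tumour immunogenicity, which points to conditional STING silencing in mouse cells as the context of use.
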