Addgene plasmid #127697: pTRIPZ shSTING-Mmu
Purpose: Doxycyclin inducible shRNA knockdown of mouse STING gene
Depositing lab: Sandra Demaria. Depositing organization: Cornell University. Publication: DNA exonuclease Trex1 regulates radiotherapy-induced tumour immunogenicity. Vanpouille-Box C, Alard A, Aryankalayil MJ, Sarfraz Y, Diamond JM, Schneider RJ, Inghirami G, Coleman CN, Formenti SC, Demaria S. Nat Commun. 2017 Jun 9;8:15618. doi: 10.1038/ncomms15618. PubMed 28598415.
Backbone
  Vector backbone: pTRIPZ RFP+
  Backbone size w/o insert (bp): 13320
  Total vector size (bp): 13412
  Modifications to backbone: insertion of mouse STING specific shRNA hairpin sequence between XhoI and Eco RI restriction sites
  Vector type: Mammalian Expression, Lentiviral
  Selectable markers: Puromycin
Growth in bacteria
  Bacterial resistance: Ampicillin, 100 μg/mL
  Growth temperature: 37°C
  Growth strain: NEB Stable
  Copy number: Unknown
Gene/Insert
  Gene/Insert name: shSTING Mmu (alt name: Tmem173, 2610307O08Rik, ERIS, MPYS, Mita)
  gRNA/shRNA sequence: CTCGAAATAACTGCCGCCTCAT
  Species: M. musculus (mouse)
  GenBank ID: 72512
  Entrez Gene: Sting1 (a.k.a. 2610307O08Rik, ERIS, MPYS, Mita, STING, STING-beta, Tmem173)
  Cloning method: Restriction Enzyme; 5′ cloning site xhoI (unknown if destroyed); 3′ cloning site ecoRI (unknown if destroyed)
  Sequencing primers: 5′ cagaaggctcgagaaggtatattgctgttgctgttgacagtgagcg; 3′ ctaaagtagccccttgaattccgaggcagtaggca
Terms and licenses: Academic/Nonprofit Terms; Industry Terms: Not Available to Industry
How to cite: pTRIPZ shSTING-Mmu was a gift from Sandra Demaria (Addgene plasmid # 127697 ; http://n2t.net/addgene:127697 ; RRID:Addgene_127697)
