>Addgene plasmid #127697 | pTRIPZ shSTING-Mmu | depositor partial sequence | sequence record 245581 | mouse STING specific hairpin shRNA sequence
TGCTGTTGACAGTGAGCGATCGAAATAACTGCCGCCTCATTAGTGAAGCCACAGATGTAATGAGGCGGCA
GTTATTTCGAGTGCCTACTGCCTCGGA
